Addgene plasmid #186288: pMpGWB402-er-mCherry
Purpose: Binary vector for the expression of er-mCherry (SP-mCherry-HDEL) in plants (for Agrobacterium-mediated genetic transformation and visualization of endoplasmic reticulum)
Depositing lab: Yutaka Kodama. Depositing organization: Utsunomiya University. Publication: The ER membrane-bending protein RETICULON facilitates chloroplast relocation movement in Marchantia polymorpha. Ishikawa K, Konno R, Hirano S, Fujii Y, Fujiwara M, Fukao Y, Kodama Y. Plant J. 2022 Apr 27. doi: 10.1111/tpj.15787. PubMed 35476214.
Backbone
  Vector backbone: pMpGWB402
  Backbone size w/o insert (bp): 11852
  Vector type: Bacterial Expression
Growth in bacteria
  Bacterial resistance: Spectinomycin, 50 μg/mL
  Growth temperature: 37°C
  Growth strain: DH5alpha
  Copy number: Unknown
Gene/Insert
  Gene/Insert name: er-mCherry (alt name: SP-mCherry-HDEL)
  Species: Synthetic
Terms and licenses: Academic/Nonprofit Terms; Industry Terms: Not Available to Industry
How to cite: pMpGWB402-er-mCherry was a gift from Yutaka Kodama (Addgene plasmid # 186288 ; http://n2t.net/addgene:186288 ; RRID:Addgene_186288)
