[The description below was written by a language model from this plasmid's Addgene catalogue record and pLannotate feature annotations shown in this document.]
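Description:
pMpGWB402-er-mCherry is a Gateway-derived binary vector built on the pMpGWB402 backbone for Agrobacterium-mediated plant transformation. The associated work was done in the liverwort Marchantia polymorpha. The catalogue lists the vector type as bacterial expression, but both the stated purpose and the annotated features describe a plant T-DNA expression plasmid. It replicates in E. coli from a ColE1/pMB1-type origin, with the pBR322 bom region and a rop fragment nearby. The pVS1 oriV, RepA and StaA functions maintain it in Agrobacterium. Bacterial selection is by spectinomycin through an aadA (SmR) gene located outside the T-DNA. A short gentamicin-resistance fragment and an integron Pc promoter fragment lie just upstream of that gene.

Two plant cassettes sit between the nopaline-type right and left border repeats. In the first, a CaMV 35S promoter drives an mCherry coding sequence and a NOS terminator follows it. The insert is flanked by attB1 and attB2 sites, which indicates it was introduced by Gateway recombination. According to the record, the insert is SP-mCherry-HDEL, a synthetic fusion of a signal peptide, mCherry and a C-terminal HDEL retention motif. The signal peptide directs the protein into the secretory pathway and HDEL retains it in the endoplasmic reticulum lumen. Only mCherry itself is annotated in the feature table, although short unannotated stretches on either side of it could hold these elements. The second cassette is in the opposite orientation and consists of an enhanced 35S promoter, an nptII (NeoR/KanR) gene and the CaMV poly(A) signal, providing a plant selectable marker. The construct serves as a constitutive red fluorescent marker for visualising the endoplasmic reticulum in transformed plant cells. The sequenced record is 10,985 nt, which is shorter than the listed backbone size, as expected if the Gateway cassette was replaced by the smaller insert.
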