Features (pLannotate 1.2.2; 25 found; start..end, strand, type, name):
     54..78      -  misc_feature   RB T-DNA repeat: right border repeat from nopaline C58 T-DNA
    144..298     -  CDS            lacZα (fragment): LacZα fragment of β-galactosidase; lacZ fragment
    301..321     -  misc_feature   MCS (fragment): pUC18/19 multiple cloning site
    812..1153    +  promoter       CaMV 35S promoter: strong constitutive promoter from cauliflower mosaic virus
   1179..1203    +  protein_bind   attB1: mutant version of attB; recombination site for the Gateway® BP reaction BP Clonase™
   1281..1988    +  CDS            mCherry: mCherry is a basic (constitutively fluorescent) red fluorescent protein published in 2004, derived from Discosoma sp.. It is reported to be a very rapidly-maturing monomer with low acid sensitivity.
   2005..2029    -  protein_bind   attB2: mutant version of attB; recombination site for the Gateway® BP reaction BP Clonase™
   2061..2313    +  terminator     NOS terminator: nopaline synthase terminator and poly(A) signal
   2368..2390    -  protein_bind   lac operator (fragment): The lac repressor binds to the lac operator to inhibit transcription in E. coli. This inhibition can be relieved by adding lactose or isopropyl-β-D-thiogalactopyranoside (IPTG). lac repressor encoded by lacI
   2394..2424    -  promoter       lac promoter: promoter for the E. coli lac operon
   2439..2460    -  protein_bind   CAP binding site: CAP binding activates transcription in the presence of cAMP. E. coli catabolite activator protein
   2545..2719    -  polyA_signal   CaMV poly(A) signal: cauliflower mosaic virus polyadenylation signal
   2776..3568    -  CDS            NeoR/KanR (fragment): aminoglycoside phosphotransferase from Tn5; aph(3')-II (or nptII); confers resistance to neomycin, kanamycin, and G418 (Geneticin®)
   3636..4312    -  promoter       CaMV 35S promoter (enhanced): cauliflower mosaic virus 35S promoter with a duplicated enhancer region
   4507..4531    -  misc_feature   LB T-DNA repeat: left border repeat from nopaline C58 T-DNA
   4790..4813    +  promoter       Pc promoter (fragment): intI1 (promoter lies within the coding sequence); class 1 integron promoter
   4989..5045    +  CDS            GmR (fragment): gentamycin acetyltransferase; aacC1; confers resistance to gentamycin
   5056..5843    +  CDS            SmR (fragment): aminoglycoside adenylyltransferase (Murphy, 1985); aadA; confers resistance to spectinomycin and streptomycin
   6089..6677    +  rep_origin     ori: high-copy-number ColE1/pMB1/pBR322/pUC origin of replication
   6863..7003    -  misc_feature   bom: basis of mobility region from pBR322
   7105..7144    -  CDS            rop (fragment): Rop protein, which maintains plasmids at low copy number; rop
   7347..7541    -  rep_origin     pVS1 oriV: origin of replication for the Pseudomonas plasmid pVS1 (Heeb et al., 2000)
   7607..8680    -  CDS            pVS1 RepA: replication protein from the Pseudomonas plasmid pVS1 (Heeb et al., 2000)
   9109..9738    -  CDS            pVS1 StaA: stability protein from the Pseudomonas plasmid pVS1 (Heeb et al., 2000)
  10298..10699   -  CDS            Y4CG_SINFN (fragment): Protein inferred from homology: Swiss-Prot protein existence level 3. From Sinorhizobium fredii (strain NBRC 101917 / NGR234).
>Addgene plasmid #186288 | pMpGWB402-er-mCherry | addgene full sequence | sequence record 372839 | Addgene NGS Result
TTTCACGCCCTTTTAAATATCCGATTATTCTAATAAACGCTCTTTTCTCTTAGGTTTACCCGCCAATATA
TCCTGTCAAACACTGATAGTTTAAACTGAAGGCGGGAAACGACAATCTGATCCAAGCTCAAGCTGCTCTA
GCATTCGCCATTCAGGCTGCGCAACTGTTGGGAAGGGCGATCGGTGCGGGCCTCTTCGCTATTACGCCAG
CTGGCGAAAGGGGGATGTGCTGCAAGGCGATTAAGTTGGGTAACGCCAGGGTTTTCCCAGTCACGACGTT
GTAAAACGACGGCCAGTGCCAAGCTTGCATGCCTGCAGGTCCCCAGATTAGCCTTTTCAATTTCAGAAAG
AATGCTAACCCACAGATGGTTAGAGAGGCTTACGCAGCAGGTCTCATCAAGACGATCTACCCGAGCAATA
ATCTCCAGGAAATCAAATACCTTCCCAAGAAGGTTAAAGATGCAGTCAAAAGATTCAGGACTAACTGCAT
CAAGAACACAGAGAAAGATATATTTCTCAAGATCAGAAGTACTATTCCAGTATGGACGATTCAAGGCTTG
CTTCACAAACCAAGGCAAGTAATAGAGATTGGAGTCTCTAAAAAGGTAGTTCCCACTGAATCAAAGGCCA
TGGAGTCAAAGATTCAAATAGAGGACCTAACAGAACTCGCCGTAAAGACTGGCGAACAGTTCATACAGAG
TCTCTTACGACTCAATGACAAGAAGAAAATCTTCGTCAACATGGTGGAGCACGACACACTTGTCTACTCC
AAAAATATCAAAGATACAGTCTCAGAAGACCAAAGGGCAATTGAGACTTTTCAACAAAGGGTAATATCCG
GAAACCTCCTCGGATTCCATTGCCCAGCTATCTGTCACTTTATTGTGAAGATAGTGGAAAAGGAAGGTGG
CTCCTACAAATGCCATCATTGCGATAAAGGAAAGGCCATCGTTGAAGATGCCTCTGCCGACAGTGGTCCC
AAAGATGGACCCCCACCCACGAGGAGCATCGTGGAAAAAGAAGACGTTCCAACCACGTCTTCAAAGCAAG
TGGATTGATGTGATATCTCCACTGACGTAAGGGATGACGCACAATCCCACTATCCTTCGCAAGACCCTTC
CTCTATATAAGGAAGTTCATTTCATTTGGAGAGAACACGGGGGACTCTAGAGTTATCAACAAGTTTGTAC
AAAAAAGCAGGCTTCATGGCCAGACTCACAAGCATCATTGCCCTCTTCGCAGTGGCTCTGCTGGTTGCAG
ATGCGTACGCCTACCGCACAATGGTGAGCAAGGGCGAGGAGGATAACATGGCCATCATCAAGGAGTTCAT
GCGCTTCAAGGTGCACATGGAGGGCTCCGTGAACGGCCACGAGTTCGAGATCGAGGGCGAGGGCGAGGGC
CGCCCCTACGAGGGCACCCAGACCGCCAAGCTGAAGGTGACCAAGGGTGGCCCCCTGCCCTTCGCCTGGG
ACATCCTGTCCCCTCAGTTCATGTACGGCTCCAAGGCCTACGTGAAGCACCCCGCCGACATCCCCGACTA
CTTGAAGCTGTCCTTCCCCGAGGGCTTCAAGTGGGAGCGCGTGATGAACTTCGAGGACGGCGGCGTGGTG
ACCGTGACCCAGGACTCCTCCCTGCAGGACGGCGAGTTCATCTACAAGGTGAAGCTGCGCGGCACCAACT
TCCCCTCCGACGGCCCCGTAATGCAGAAGAAGACCATGGGCTGGGAGGCCTCCTCCGAGCGGATGTACCC
CGAGGACGGCGCCCTGAAGGGCGAGATCAAGCAGAGGCTGAAGCTGAAGGACGGCGGCCACTACGACGCT
GAGGTCAAGACCACCTACAAGGCCAAGAAGCCCGTGCAGCTGCCCGGCGCCTACAACGTCAACATCAAGT
TGGACATCACCTCCCACAACGAGGACTACACCATCGTGGAACAGTACGAACGCGCCGAGGGCCGCCACTC
CACCGGCGGCATGGACGAGCTGTACAAGCACGACGAGCTCTAGGACCCAGCTTTCTTGTACAAAGTGGTT
GATAACAGCGCTTAGAGCTCGAATTTCCCCGATCGTTCAAACATTTGGCAATAAAGTTTCTTAAGATTGA
ATCCTGTTGCCGGTCTTGCGATGATTATCATATAATTTCTGTTGAATTACGTTAAGCATGTAATAATTAA
CATGTAATGCATGACGTTATTTATGAGATGGGTTTTTATGATTAGAGTCCCGCAATTATACATTTAATAC
GCGATAGAAAACAAAATATAGCGCGCAAACTAGGATAAATTATCGCGCGCGGTGTCATCTATGTTACTAG
ATCGGGAATTGGTTCCGGAACCAATTCGTAATCATGTCATAGCTGTTTCCTGTGTGAAATTGTTATCCGC
TCACAATTCCACACAACATACGAGCCGGAAGCATAAAGTGTAAAGCCTGGGGTGCCTAATGAGTGAGCTA
ACTCACATTAGGCTGAATTAGGCGCGCCTATTTCTGAATTCAACACATTGCGGACGTTTTTAATGTACTG
AATTAACGCCGAATTAATTCGGGGGATCTGGATTTTAGTACTGGATTTTGGTTTTAGGAATTAGAAATTT
TATTGATAGAAGTATTTTACAAATACAAATACATACTAAGGGTTTCTTATATGCTCAACACATGAGCGAA
ACCCTATAGGAACCCTAATTCCCTTATCTGGGAACTACTCACACATTATTATGGAGAAACTCGAGCTTGT
CGATCGACTCTAGCTAGAGGATCGATCCGAACCCCAGAGTCCCGCTCAGAAGAACTCGTCAAGAAGGCGA
TAGAAGGCGATGCGCTGCGAATCGGGAGCGGCGATACCGTAAAGCACGAGGAAGCGGTCAGCCCATTCGC
CGCCAAGCTCTTCAGCAATATCACGGGTAGCCAACGCTATGTCCTGATAGCGGTCCGCCACACCCAGCCG
GCCACAGTCGATGAATCCAGAAAAGCGGCCATTTTCCACCATGATATTCGGCAAGCAGGCATCGCCATGT
GTCACGACGAGATCCTCGCCGTCGGGCATGCGCGCCTTGAGCCTGGCGAACAGTTCGGCTGGCGCGAGCC
CCTGATGCTCTTCGTCCAGATCATCCTGATCGACAAGACCGGCTTCCATCCGAGTACGTGCTCGCTCGAT
GCGATGTTTCGCTTGGTGGTCGAATGGGCAGGTAGCCGGATCAAGCGTATGCAGCCGCCGCATTGCATCA
GCCATGATGGATACTTTCTCGGCAGGAGCAAGGTGAGATGACAGGAGATCCTGCCCCGGCACTTCGCCCA
ATAGCAGCCAGTCCCTTCCCGCTTCAGTGACAACGTCGAGCACAGCTGCGCAAGGAACGCCCGTCGTGGC
CAGCCACGATAGCCGCGCTGCCTCGTCCTGGAGTTCATTCAGGGCACCGGACAGGTCGGTCTTGACAAAA
AGAACCGGGCGCCCCTGCGCTGACAGCCGAAACACGGCGGCATCAGAGCAGCCGATTGTCTGTTGTGCCC
AGTCATAGCCGAATAGCCTCTCCACCCAAGCGGCCGGAGAACCTGCGTGCAATCCATCTTGTTCAATCCC
CATGGTCGATCGACAGATCTGCGAAAGCTCGAGAGAGATAGATTTGTAGAGAGAGACTGGTGATTTCAGC
GTGTCCTCTCCAAATGAAATGAACTTCCTTATATAGAGGAAGGGTCTTGCGAAGGATAGTGGGATTGTGC
GTCATCCCTTACGTCAGTGGAGATATCACATCAATCCACTTGCTTTGAAGACGTGGTTGGAACGTCTTCT
TTTTCCACGATGCTCCTCGTGGGTGGGGGTCCATCTTTGGGACCACTGTCGGCAGAGGCATCTTGAACGA
TAGCCTTTCCTTTATCGCAATGATGGCATTTGTAGGTGCCACCTTCCTTTTCTACTGTCCTTTTGATGAA
GTGACAGATAGCTGGGCAATGGAATCCGAGGAGGTTTCCCGATATTACCCTTTGTTGAAAAGTCTCAATA
GCCCTTTGGTCTTCTGAGACTGTATCTTTGATATTCTTGGAGTAGACGAGAGTGTCGTGCTCCACCATGT
TCACATCAATCCACTTGCTTTGAAGACGTGGTTGGAACGTCTTCTTTTTCCACGATGCTCCTCGTGGGTG
GGGGTCCATCTTTGGGACCACTGTCGGCAGAGGCATCTTGAACGATAGCCTTTCCTTTATCGCAATGATG
GCATTTGTAGGTGCCACCTTCCTTTTCTACTGTCCTTTTGATGAAGTGACAGATAGCTGGGCAATGGAAT
CCGAGGAGGTTTCCCGATATTACCCTTTGTTGAAAAGTCTCAATAGCCCTTTGGTCTTCTGAGACTGTAT
CTTTGATATTCTTGGAGTAGACGAGAGTGTCGTGCTCCACCATGTTGGCAAGCTGCTCTAGCCAATACGC
AAACCGAATTCAGAAATAAATTCAGCCTAATTCGGCGTTAATTCAGTACATTAAAAACGTCCGCAATGTG
TTATTAAGTTGTCTAAGCGTCAATTTGTTTACACCACAATATATCCTGCCACCAGCCAGCCAACAGCTCC
CCGACCGGCAGCTCGGCACAAAATCACCACTCGATACAGGCAGCCCATCAGTCCGGGACGGCGTCAGCGG
GAGAGCCGTTGTAAGGCGGCAGACTTTGCTCATGTTACCGATGCTATTCGGAAGAACGGCAACTAAGCTG
CCGGGTTTGAAACACGGATGATCTCGCGGAGGGTAGCATGTTGATTGTAACGATGACAGAGCGTTGCTGC
CTGTGATCAATTCGGGCACGAACCCAGTGGACATAAGCCTGTTCGGTTCGTAAGCTGTAATGCAAGTAGC
GTATGCGCTCACGCAACTGGTCCAGAACCTTGACCGAACGCAGCGGTGGTAACGGCGCAGTGGCGGTTTT
CATGGCTTGTTATGACTGTTTTTTTGGGGTACAGTCTATGCCTCGGGCATCCAAGCAGCAAGCGCGTTAC
GCCGTGGGTCGATGTTTGATGTTATGGAGCAGCAACGATGTTACGCAGCAGGGCAGTCGCCCTAAAACAA
AGTTAAACATCATGGGGGAAGCGGTGATCGCCGAAGTATCGACTCAACTATCAGAGGTAGTTGGCGTCAT
CGAGCGCCATCTCGAACCGACGTTGCTGGCCGTACATTTGTACGGCTCCGCAGTGGATGGCGGCCTGAAG
CCACACAGTGATATTGATTTGCTGGTTACGGTGACCGTAAGGCTTGATGAAACAACGCGGCGAGCTTTGA
TCAACGACCTTTTGGAAACTTCGGCTTCCCCTGGAGAGAGCGAGATTCTCCGCGCTGTAGAAGTCACCAT
TGTTGTGCACGACGACATCATTCCGTGGCGTTATCCAGCTAAGCGCGAACTGCAATTTGGAGAATGGCAG
CGCAATGACATTCTTGCAGGTATCTTCGAGCCAGCCACGATCGACATTGATCTGGCTATCTTGCTGACAA
AAGCAAGAGAACATAGCGTTGCCTTGGTAGGTCCAGCGGCGGAGGAACTCTTTGATCCGGTTCCTGAACA
GGATCTATTTGAGGCGCTAAATGAAACCTTAACGCTATGGAACTCGCCGCCCGACTGGGCTGGCGATGAG
CGAAATGTAGTGCTTACGTTGTCCCGCATTTGGTACAGCGCAGTAACCGGCAAAATCGCGCCGAAGGATG
TCGCTGCCGACTGGGCAATGGAGCGCCTGCCGGCCCAGTATCAGCCCGTCATACTTGAAGCTAGACAGGC
TTATCTTGGACAAGAAGAAGATCGCTTGGCCTCGCGCGCAGATCAGTTGGAAGAATTTGTCCACTACGTG
AAAGGCGAGATCACCAAGGTAGTCGGCAAATAATGTCTAGCTAGAAATTCGTTCAAGCCGACGCCGCTTC
GCGGCGCGGCTTAACTCAAGCGTTAGATGCACTAAGCACATAATTGCTCACAGCCAAACTATCAGGTCAA
GTCTGCTTTTATTATTTTTAAGCGTGCATAATAAGCCCTACACAAATTGGGAGATATATCATGCATGACC
AAAATCCCTTAACGTGAGTTTTCGTTCCACTGAGCGTCAGACCCCGTAGAAAAGATCAAAGGATCTTCTT
GAGATCCTTTTTTTCTGCGCGTAATCTGCTGCTTGCAAACAAAAAAACCACCGCTACCAGCGGTGGTTTG
TTTGCCGGATCAAGAGCTACCAACTCTTTTTCCGAAGGTAACTGGCTTCAGCAGAGCGCAGATACCAAAT
ACTGTCCTTCTAGTGTAGCCGTAGTTAGGCCACCACTTCAAGAACTCTGTAGCACCGCCTACATACCTCG
CTCTGCTAATCCTGTTACCAGTGGCTGCTGCCAGTGGCGATAAGTCGTGTCTTACCGGGTTGGACTCAAG
ACGATAGTTACCGGATAAGGCGCAGCGGTCGGGCTGAACGGGGGGTTCGTGCACACAGCCCAGCTTGGAG
CGAACGACCTACACCGAACTGAGATACCTACAGCGTGAGCTATGAGAAAGCGCCACGCTTCCCGAAGGGA
GAAAGGCGGACAGGTATCCGGTAAGCGGCAGGGTCGGAACAGGAGAGCGCACGAGGGAGCTTCCAGGGGG
AAACGCCTGGTATCTTTATAGTCCTGTCGGGTTTCGCCACCTCTGACTTGAGCGTCGATTTTTGTGATGC
TCGTCAGGGGGGCGGAGCCTATGGAAAAACGCCAGCAACGCGGCCTTTTTACGGTTCCTGGCCTTTTGCT
GGCCTTTTGCTCACATGTTCTTTCCTGCGTTATCCCCTGATTCTGTGGATAACCGTATTACCGCCTTTGA
GTGAGCTGATACCGCTCGCCGCAGCCGAACGACCGAGCGCAGCGAGTCAGTGAGCGAGGAAGCGGAAGAG
CGCCTGATGCGGTATTTTCTCCTTACGCATCTGTGCGGTATTTCACACCGCATATGGTGCACTCTCAGTA
CAATCTGCTCTGATGCCGCATAGTTAAGCCAGTATACACTCCGCTATCGCTACGTGACTGGGTCATGGCT
GCGCCCCGACACCCGCCAACACCCGCTGACGCGCCCTGACGGGCTTGTCTGCTCCCGGCATCCGCTTACA
GACAAGCTGTGACCGTCTCCGGGAGCTGCATGTGTCAGAGGTTTTCACCGTCATCACCGAAACGCGCGAG
GCAGGGTGCCTTGATGTGGGCGCCGGCGGTCGAGTGGCGACGGCGCGGCTTGTCCGCGCCCTGGTAGATT
GCCTGGCCGTAGGCCAGCCATTTTTGAGCGGCCAGCGGCCGCGATAGGCCGACGCGAAGCGGCGGGGCGT
AGGGAGCGCAGCGACCGAAGGGTAGGCGCTTTTTGCAGCTCTTCGGCTGTGCGCTGGCCAGACAGTTATG
CACAGGCCAGGCGGGTTTTAAGAGTTTTAATAAGTTTTAAAGAGTTTTAGGCGGAAAAATCGCCTTTTTT
CTCTTTTATATCAGTCACTTACATGTGTGACCGGTTCCCAATGTACGGCTTTGGGTTCCCAATGTACGGG
TTCCGGTTCCCAATGTACGGCTTTGGGTTCCCAATGTACGTGCTATCCACAGGAAAGAGACCTTTTCGAC
CTTTTTCCCCTGCTAGGGCAATTTGCCCTAGCATCTGCTCCGTACATTAGGAACCGGCGGATGCTTCGCC
CTCGATCAGGTTGCGGTAGCGCATGACTAGGATCGGGCCAGCCTGCCCCGCCTCCTCCTTCAAATCGTAC
TCCGGCAGGTCATTTGACCCGATCAGCTTGCGCACGGTGAAACAGAACTTCTTGAACTCTCCGGCGCTGC
CACTGCGTTCGTAGATCGTCTTGAACAACCATCTGGCTTCTGCCTTGCCTGCGGCGCGGCGTGCCAGGCG
GTAGAGAAAACGGCCGATGCCGGGATCGATCAAAAAGTAATCGGGGTGAACCGTCAGCACGTCCGGGTTC
TTGCCTTCTGTGATCTCGCGGTACATCCAATCAGCTAGCTCGATCTCGATGTACTCCGGCCGCCCGGTTT
CGCTCTTTACGATCTTGTAGCGGCTAATCAAGGCTTCACCCTCGGATACCGTCACCAGGCGGCCGTTCTT
GGCCTTCTTCGTACGCTGCATGGCAACGTGCGTGGTGTTTAACCGAATGCAGGTTTCTACCAGGTCGTCT
TTCTGCTTTCCGCCATCGGCTCGCCGGCAGAACTTGAGTACGTCCGCAACGTGTGGACGGAACACGCGGC
CGGGCTTGTCTCCCTTCCCTTCCCGGTATCGGTTCATGGATTCGGTTAGATGGGAAACCGCCATCAGTAC
CAGGTCGTAATCCCACACACTGGCCATGCCGGCCGGCCCTGCGGAAACCTCTACGTGCCCGTCTGGAAGC
TCGTAGCGGATCACCTCGCCAGCTCGTCGGTCACGCTTCGACAGACGGAAAACGGCCACGTCCATGATGC
TGCGACTATCGCGGGTGCCCACGTCATAGAGCATCGGAACGAAAAAATCTGGTTGCTCGTCGCCCTTGGG
CGGCTTCCTAATCGACGGCGCACCGGCTGCCGGCGGTTGCCGGGATTCTTTGCGGATTCGATCAGCGGCC
GCTTGCCACGATTCACCGGGGCGTGCTTCTGCCTCGATGCGTTGCCGCTGGGCGGCCTGCGCGGCCTTCA
ACTTCTCCACCAGGTCATCACCCAGCGCCGCGCCGATTTGTACCGGGCCGGATGGTTTGCGACCGCTCAC
GCCGATTCCTCGGGCTTGGGGGTTCCAGTGCCATTGCAGGGCCGGCAGACAACCCAGCCGCTTACGCCTG
GCCAACCGCCCGTTCCTCCACACATGGGGCATTCCACGGCGTCGGTGCCTGGTTGTTCTTGATTTTCCAT
GCCGCCTCCTTTAGCCGCTAAAATTCATCTACTCATTTATTCATTTGCTCATTTACTCTGGTAGCTGCGC
GATGTATTCAGATAGCAGCTCGGTAATGGTCTTGCCTTGGCGTACCGCGTACATCTTCAGCTTGGTGTGA
TCCTCCGCCGGCAACTGAAAGTTGACCCGCTTCATGGCTGGCGTGTCTGCCAGGCTGGCCAACGTTGCAG
CCTTGCTGCTGCGTGCGCTCGGACGGCCGGCACTTAGCGTGTTTGTGCTTTTGCTCATTTTCTCTTTACC
TCATTAACTCAAATGAGTTTTGATTTAATTTCAGCGGCCAGCGCCTGGACCTCGCGGGCAGCGTCGCCCT
CGGGTTCTGATTCAAGAACGGTTGTGCCGGCGGCGGCAGTGCCTGGGTAGCTCACGCGCTGCGTGATACG
GGACTCAAGAATGGGCAGCTCGTACCCGGCCAGCGCCTCGGCAACCTCACCGCCGATGCGCGTGCCTTTG
ATCGCCCGCGACACGACAAAGGCCGCTTGTAGCCTTCCATCCGTGACCTCAATGCGCTGCTTAACCAGCT
CCACCAGGTCGGCGGTGGCCCATATGTCGTAAGGGCTTGGCTGCACCGGAATCAGCACGAAGTCGGCTGC
CTTGATCGCGGACACAGCCAAGTCCGCCGCCTGGGGCGCTCCGTCGATCACTACGAAGTCGCGCCGGCCG
ATGGCCTTCACGTCGCGGTCAATCGTCGGGCGGTCGATGCCGACAACGGTTAGCGGTTGATCTTCCCGCA
CGGCCGCCCAATCGCGGGCACTGCCCTGGGGATCGGAATCGACTAACAGAACATCGGCCCCGGCGAGTTG
CAGGGCGCGGGCTAGATGGGTTGCGATGGTCGTCTTGCCTGACCCGCCTTTCTGGTTAAGTACAGCGATA
ACCTTCATGCGTTCCCCTTGCGTATTTGTTTATTTACTCATCGCATCATATACGCAGCGACCGCATGACG
CAAGCTGTTTTACTCAAATACACATCACCTTTTTAGACGGCGGCGCTCGGTTTCTTCAGCGGCCAAGCTG
GCCGGCCAGGCCGCCAGCTTGGCATCAGACAAACCGGCCAGGATTTCATGCAGCCGCACGGTTGAGACGT
GCGCGGGCGGCTCGAACACGTACCCGGCCGCGATCATCTCCGCCTCGATCTCTTCGGTAATGAAAAACGG
TTCGTCCTGGCCGTCCTGGTGCGGTTTCATGCTTGTTCCTCTTGGCGTTCATTCTCGGCGGCCGCCAGGG
CGTCGGCCTCGGTCAATGCGTCCTCACGGAAGGCACCGCGCCGCCTGGCCTCGGTGGGCGTCACTTCCTC
GCTGCGCTCAAGTGCGCGGTACAGGGTCGAGCGATGCACGCCAAGCAGTGCAGCCGCCTCTTTCACGGTG
CGGCCTTCCTGGTCGATCAGCTCGCGGGCGTGCGCGATCTGTGCCGGGGTGAGGGTAGGGCGGGGGCCAA
ACTTCACGCCTCGGGCCTTGGCGGCCTCGCGCCCGCTCCGGGTGCGGTCGATGATTAGGGAACGCTCGAA
CTCGGCAATGCCGGCGAACACGGTCAACACCATGCGGCCGGCCGGCGTGGTGGTGTCGGCCCACGGCTCT
GCCAGGCTACGCAGGCCCGCGCCGGCCTCCTGGATGCGCTCGGCAATGTCCAGTAGGTCGCGGGTGCTGC
GGGCCAGGCGGTCTAGCCTGGTCACTGTCACAACGTCGCCAGGGCGTAGGTGGTCAAGCATCCTGGCCAG
CTCCGGGCGGTCGCGCCTGGTGCCGGTGATCTTCTCGGAAAACAGCTTGGTGCAGCCGGCCGCGTGCAGT
TCGGCCCGTTGGTTGGTCAAGTCCTGGTCGTCGGTGCTGACGCGGGCATAGCCCAGCAGGCCAGCGGCGG
CGCTCTTGTTCATGGCGTAATGTCTCCGGTTCTAGTCGCAAGTATTCTACTTTATGCGACTAAAACACGC
GACAAGAAAACGCCAGGAAAAGGGCAGGGCGGCAGCCTGTCGCGTAACTTAGGACTTGTGCGACATGTCG
TTTTCAGAAGACGGCTGCACTGAACGTCAGAAGCCGACTGCACTATAGCAGCGGAGGGGTTGGATCAAAG
TACTTTGATCCCGAGGGGAACCCTGTGGTTGGCATGCACATACAAATGGACGAACGGATAAACCT
